>Addgene plasmid #19644 | pGC231 | depositor full sequence | sequence record 9276 | Author sequence
AAGCTTGCATGCCTGCAGGTCGACTCTAGACCGCGGTTTTGGCGCGGATCCACTAGTTCTAGCTTCAAAA
GCGCTCTGAAGTTCCTATACTTTCTAGAGAATAGGAACTTCGGAATAGGAACTTCAAGATCCCCGGGTAT
GTTTCGAATGATACTAACATAACATAGAACATTTTCAGGAGCTCAGAAAAAATGACTGCTCCAAAGAAGA
AGCGTAAGGTACCGGCAGAAAAAATGACTGCTCCAAAGAAGAAGCGTAAGGTACCGGCAGAAAAAATGAC
TGCTCCAAAGAAGAAGCGTAAGGTACCGGCAGAAAAAATGACTGCTCCAAAGAAGAAGCGTAAGGTACCG
GTAGAAAAAATGAGTAAAGGAGAAGAACTTTTCACTGGAGTTGTCCCAATTCTTGTTGAATTAGATGGTG
ATGTTAATGGGCACAAATTTTCTGTCAGTGGAGAGGGTGAAGGTGATGCAACATACGGAAAACTTACCCT
TAAATTTATTTGCACTACTGGAAAACTACCTGTTCCATGGGTAAGTTTAAACATATATATACTAACTAAC
CCTGATTATTTAAATTTTCAGCCAACACTTGTCACTACTTTCTGTTATGGTGTTCAATGCTTCTCGAGAT
ACCCAGATCATATGAAACGGCATGACTTTTTCAAGAGTGCCATGCCCGAAGGTTATGTACAGGAAAGAAC
TATATTTTTCAAAGATGACGGGAACTACAAGACACGTAAGTTTAAACAGTTCGGTACTAACTAACCATAC
ATATTTAAATTTTCAGGTGCTGAAGTCAAGTTTGAAGGTGATACCCTTGTTAATAGAATCGAGTTAAAAG
GTATTGATTTTAAAGAAGATGGAAACATTCTTGGACACAAATTGGAATACAACTATAACTCACACAATGT
ATACATCATGGCAGACAAACAAAAGAATGGAATCAAAGTTGTAAGTTTAAACATGATTTTACTAACTAAC
TAATCTGATTTAAATTTTCAGAACTTCAAAATTAGACACAACATTGAAGATGGAAGCGTTCAACTAGCAG
ACCATTATCAACAAAATACTCCAATTGGCGATGGCCCTGTCCTTTTACCAGACAACCATTACCTGTCCAC
ACAATCTGCCCTTTCGAAAGATCCCAACGAAAAGAGAGACCACATGGTCCTTCTTGAGTTTGTAACAGCT
GCTGGGATTACACATGGCATGGACGAACTATACAAAAGCCCACAAGCTTTGGAATTCGCTAGCCGGCCAT
ACAAGTAATCCGGATGATCGACGCCAACGTCGTTGAATTTTCAAATTTTAAATACTGAATATTTGTTTTT
TTTCCTATTATTTATTTATTCTCTTTGTGTTTTTTTTCTTGCTTTCTAAAAAATTAATTCAATCCAAATC
TAAACATGAGCGGTTTTTTTTCTCTTTCCGTCTCCCAATTCGTATTCCGCTCCTCTCATCTGAACACAAT
GTGCAAGTTTATTTATCTTCTCGCTTTCATTTCATTAGGACGTGGGGGGAATTGGTGGAAGGGGGAAACA
CACAAAAGGATGATGGAAATGAAATAAGGACACACAATATGCAACAACATTCAATTCAGAAATATGGAGG
AAGGTTTAAAAGAAAACATAAAAATATATAGAGGAGGAAGGAAAACTAGTAAAAAATAAGCAAAGAAATT
AGGCGAACGATGAGAATTGTCCTCGCTTGGGCCCTTTCGTCTCGCGCGTTTCGGTGATGACGGTGAAAAC
CTCTGACACATGCAGCTCCCGGAGACGGTCACAGCTTGTCTGTAAGCGGATGCCGGGAGCAGACAAGCCC
GTCAGGGCGCGTCAGCGGGTGTTGGCGGGTGTCGGGGCTGGCTTAACTATGCGGCATCAGAGCAGATTGT
ACTGAGAGTGCACCATATGCGGTGTGAAATACCGCACAGATGCGTAAGGAGAAAATACCGCATCAGGCGG
CCTTAAGGGCCTCGTGATACGCCTATTTTTATAGGTTAATGTCATGATAATAATGGTTTCTTAGACGTCA
GGTGGCACTTTTCGGGGAAATGTGCGCGGAACCCCTATTTGTTTATTTTTCTAAATACATTCAAATATGT
ATCCGCTCATGAGACAATAACCCTGATAAATGCTTCAATAATATTGAAAAAGGAAGAGTATGAGTATTCA
ACATTTCCGTGTCGCCCTTATTCCCTTTTTTGCGGCATTTTGCCTTCCTGTTTTTGCTCACCCAGAAACG
CTGGTGAAAGTAAAAGATGCTGAAGATCAGTTGGGTGCACGAGTGGGTTACATCGAACTGGATCTCAACA
GCGGTAAGATCCTTGAGAGTTTTCGCCCCGAAGAACGTTTTCCAATGATGAGCACTTTTAAAGTTCTGCT
ATGTGGCGCGGTATTATCCCGTATTGACGCCGGGCAAGAGCAACTCGGTCGCCGCATACACTATTCTCAG
AATGACTTGGTTGAGTACTCACCAGTCACAGAAAAGCATCTTACGGATGGCATGACAGTAAGAGAATTAT
GCAGTGCTGCCATAACCATGAGTGATAACACTGCGGCCAACTTACTTCTGACAACGATCGGAGGACCGAA
GGAGCTAACCGCTTTTTTGCACAACATGGGGGATCATGTAACTCGCCTTGATCGTTGGGAACCGGAGCTG
AATGAAGCCATACCAAACGACGAGCGTGACACCACGATGCCTGTAGCAATGGCAACAACGTTGCGCAAAC
TATTAACTGGCGAACTACTTACTCTAGCTTCCCGGCAACAATTAATAGACTGGATGGAGGCGGATAAAGT
TGCAGGACCACTTCTGCGCTCGGCCCTTCCGGCTGGCTGGTTTATTGCTGATAAATCTGGAGCCGGTGAG
CGTGGGTCTCGCGGTATCATTGCAGCACTGGGGCCAGATGGTAAGCCCTCCCGTATCGTAGTTATCTACA
CGACGGGGAGTCAGGCAACTATGGATGAACGAAATAGACAGATCGCTGAGATAGGTGCCTCACTGATTAA
GCATTGGTAACTGTCAGACCAAGTTTACTCATATATACTTTAGATTGATTTAAAACTTCATTTTTAATTT
AAAAGGATCTAGGTGAAGATCCTTTTTGATAATCTCATGACCAAAATCCCTTAACGTGAGTTTTCGTTCC
ACTGAGCGTCAGACCCCGTAGAAAAGATCAAAGGATCTTCTTGAGATCCTTTTTTTCTGCGCGTAATCTG
CTGCTTGCAAACAAAAAAACCACCGCTACCAGCGGTGGTTTGTTTGCCGGATCAAGAGCTACCAACTCTT
TTTCCGAAGGTAACTGGCTTCAGCAGAGCGCAGATACCAAATACTGTCCTTCTAGTGTAGCCGTAGTTAG
GCCACCACTTCAAGAACTCTGTAGCACCGCCTACATACCTCGCTCTGCTAATCCTGTTACCAGTGGCTGC
TGCCAGTGGCGATAAGTCGTGTCTTACCGGGTTGGACTCAAGACGATAGTTACCGGATAAGGCGCAGCGG
TCGGGCTGAACGGGGGGTTCGTGCACACAGCCCAGCTTGGAGCGAACGACCTACACCGAACTGAGATACC
TACAGCGTGAGCATTGAGAAAGCGCCACGCTTCCCGAAGGGAGAAAGGCGGACAGGTATCCGGTAAGCGG
CAGGGTCGGAACAGGAGAGCGCACGAGGGAGCTTCCAGGGGGAAACGCCTGGTATCTTTATAGTCCTGTC
GGGTTTCGCCACCTCTGACTTGAGCGTCGATTTTTGTGATGCTCGTCAGGGGGGCGGAGCCTATGGAAAA
ACGCCAGCAACGCGGCCTTTTTACGGTTCCTGGCCTTTTGCTGGCCTTTTGCTCACATGTTCTTTCCTGC
GTTATCCCCTGATTCTGTGGATAACCGTATTACCGCCTTTGAGTGAGCTGATACCGCTCGCCGCAGCCGA
ACGACCGAGCGCAGCGAGTCAGTGAGCGAGGAAGCGGAAGAGCGCCCAATACGCAAACCGCCTCTCCCCG
CGCGTTGGCCGATTCATTAATGCAGCTGGCACGACAGGTTTCCCGACTGGAAAGCGGGCAGTGAGCGCAA
CGCAATTAATGTGAGTTAGCTCACTCATTAGGCACCCCAGGCTTTACACTTTATGCTTCCGGCTCGTATG
TTGTGTGGAATTGTGAGCGGATAACAATTTCACACAGGAAACAGCTATGACCATGATTACGCCAAGCTGT
AAGTTTAAACATGATCTTACTAACTAACTATTCTCATTTAAATTTTCAGAGCTTAAAAATGGCTGAAATC
ACTCACAACGATGGATACGCTAACAACTTGGAAATGAAAT
Features (pLannotate 1.2.2; 13 found; start..end, strand, type, name):
      1..30      -  misc_feature   MCS (fragment): pUC18/19 multiple cloning site
     46..62      -  misc_feature   MCS (fragment): pBluescript multiple cloning site
     78..125     -  protein_bind   FRT: FLP-mediated recombination occurs in the 8-bp core sequence TCTAGAAA (Turan and Bode, 2011). FLP recombinase from the Saccharomyces cerevisiae 2μ plasmid
    363..1223    +  CDS            sg25: sg25 is a basic (constitutively fluorescent) green fluorescent protein published in 1997, derived from Aequorea victoria.
   1721..1756    +  CDS            rop (fragment): Rop protein, which maintains plasmids at low copy number; rop
   1858..1957    +  misc_feature   bom (fragment): basis of mobility region from pBR322
   2055..2159    +  promoter       AmpR promoter: bla
   2160..3020    +  CDS            AmpR: β-lactamase; bla; confers resistance to ampicillin, carbenicillin, and related antibiotics
   3191..3779    +  rep_origin     ori: high-copy-number ColE1/pMB1/pBR322/pUC origin of replication
   3962..4054    +  CDS            lacI (fragment): lac repressor; lacI; The lac repressor binds to the lac operator to inhibit transcription in E. coli. This inhibition can be relieved by adding lactose or isopropyl-β-D-thiogalactopyranoside (IPTG).
   4067..4088    +  protein_bind   CAP binding site: CAP binding activates transcription in the presence of cAMP. E. coli catabolite activator protein
   4103..4133    +  promoter       lac promoter: promoter for the E. coli lac operon
   4141..4157    +  protein_bind   lac operator: The lac repressor binds to the lac operator to inhibit transcription in E. coli. This inhibition can be relieved by adding lactose or isopropyl-β-D-thiogalactopyranoside (IPTG). lac repressor encoded by lacI
