[The description below was written by a language model from this plasmid's Addgene catalogue record and pLannotate feature annotations shown in this document.]
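Description:
pGC231 is a 4.3 kb C. elegans expression component plasmid built on the pGC76 backbone and belonging to a "FLP-Out" toolkit for recombinase-controlled gene expression in the worm. It is maintained in E. coli as a high-copy plasmid through a ColE1/pUC-type origin and selected with ampicillin via the bla gene and its native promoter. Remnants of pUC/pBluescript cloning sequences (multiple cloning site fragments, lac promoter and operator, CAP site, and small lacI, rop and bom fragments) are backbone leftovers with no evident role in the worm.

The payload, named <iA-4xNLS-GFP::let-858(3'), consists of a single FRT site, the target of the yeast 2μ FLP recombinase, placed upstream of a green fluorescent protein coding sequence derived from Aequorea victoria. According to the catalogue entry, GFP carries four nuclear localisation signals at its N terminus, which concentrate the signal in nuclei for easier cell identification, and is followed by the C. elegans let-858 3' region, which would supply 3' end processing signals. Neither the NLS repeats nor the let-858 3' region is annotated separately in the feature table, and the meaning of "iA" in the insert name is not explained in the record. No worm promoter is listed or annotated. This suggests the plasmid supplies the downstream, FRT-preceded reporter half of a FLP-Out cassette, which would be joined to a promoter and an FRT-flanked stop or blocking segment. In that arrangement, FLP-mediated excision between FRT sites brings the promoter next to the nuclear GFP reporter, switching on expression in cells where FLP has been active.
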