Addgene plasmid #19644: pGC231
Depositing lab: Jane Hubbard. Depositing organization: NYU Grossman School of Medicine. Publication: A "FLP-Out" system for controlled gene expression in Caenorhabditis elegans. Voutev R, Hubbard EJ. Genetics. 2008 Sep;180(1):103-19. doi: 10.1534/genetics.108.090274. PubMed 18723890.
Backbone
  Vector backbone: pGC76
  Vector type: Worm Expression ; FLP/FRT
Growth in bacteria
  Bacterial resistance: Ampicillin, 100 μg/mL
  Growth temperature: 37°C
  Growth strain: DH5alpha
  Copy number: High Copy
Gene/Insert
  Gene/Insert name: <iA-4xNLS-GFP::let-858(3’)
  Species: C. elegans (nematode), S. cerevisiae (budding yeast); A. victoria
  Tag / fusion protein: 4xNLS (N terminal on insert)
  Cloning method: Restriction Enzyme
  Sequencing primers: 5′ M13R
Terms and licenses: Academic/Nonprofit Terms; Industry Terms: Not Available to Industry
How to cite: pGC231 was a gift from Jane Hubbard (Addgene plasmid # 19644 ; http://n2t.net/addgene:19644 ; RRID:Addgene_19644)
