>Addgene plasmid #19644 | pGC231 | addgene partial sequence | sequence record 25469 | 19644 with GFP-R
TCCTTTACTCATTTTTTCTACCGGTACCTTACGCTTCTTCTTTGGAGCAGTCATTTTTTCTGCCGGTACC
TTACGCTTCTTCTTTGGAGCAGTCATTTTTTCTGCCGGTACCTTACGCTTCTTCTTTGGAGCAGTCATTT
TTTCTGCCGGTACCTTACGCTTCTTCTTTGGAGCAGTCATTTTTTCTGAGCTCCTGAAAATGTTCTATGT
TATGTTAGTATCATTCGAAACATACCCGGGGATCTTGAAGTTCCTATTCCGAAGTTCCTATTCTCTAGAA
AGTATAGGAACTTCAGAGCGCTTTTGAAGCTAGAACTAGTGGATCCGCGCCAAAACCGCGGTCTAGAGTC
GACCTGCAGGCATGCAAGCTTATTTCATTTCCAAGTTGTTAGCGTATCCATCGTTGTGAGTGATTTCAGC
CATTTTTAAGCTCTGAAAATTTAAATGAGAATAGTTAGTTAGTAAGATCATGTTTAAACTTACAGCTTGG
CGTAATCATGGTCATAGCTGTTTCCTGTGTGAAATTGTTATCCGCTCACAATTCCACACAACATACGAGC
CGGAAGCATAAAGTGTAAAGCCTGGTG
